Addgene plasmid #35002: Pax2
Depositing lab: Malin Parmar. Depositing organization: Lund University. Publication: Direct conversion of human fibroblasts to dopaminergic neurons. Pfisterer U, Kirkeby A, Torper O, Wood J, Nelander J, Dufour A, Bjorklund A, Lindvall O, Jakobsson J, Parmar M. Proc Natl Acad Sci U S A. 2011 Jun 21;108(25):10343-8. Epub 2011 Jun 6. 10.1073/pnas.1105135108 PubMed 21646515.
Backbone
  Vector backbone: pCCL-cppt-PGK-WPRE
  Backbone manufacturer: Malin Parmar
  Backbone size w/o insert (bp): 7041
  Vector type: Mammalian Expression, Lentiviral
Growth in bacteria
  Bacterial resistance: Ampicillin, 100 μg/mL
  Growth temperature: 37°C
  Growth strain: Stbl3
  Copy number: Unknown
Gene/Insert
  Gene/Insert name: Paired box protein Pax-2 (alt name: Pax2)
  Species: M. musculus (mouse)
  Insert size (bp): 1251
  GenBank ID: NT_039687.7
  Entrez Gene: Pax2 (a.k.a. Opdc, Pax-2)
  Cloning method: Restriction Enzyme; 5′ cloning site BamHI (not destroyed); 3′ cloning site SalI (not destroyed)
  Sequencing primers: 5′ ACTCCCAGAGTGGTGTGGAC; 3′ GACGCTCAAAGACTCGATCC
Terms and licenses: Academic/Nonprofit Terms; Industry Terms: Not Available to Industry
How to cite: Pax2 was a gift from Malin Parmar (Addgene plasmid # 35002 ; http://n2t.net/addgene:35002 ; RRID:Addgene_35002)
