[The description below was written by a language model from this plasmid's Addgene catalogue record and the feature table of its GenBank file.]
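Description:
Pax2 is a third-generation-style, self-inactivating HIV-1 lentiviral transfer plasmid built on the pCCL-cppt-PGK-WPRE backbone for expressing mouse Pax2 (paired box protein Pax-2) in mammalian cells. The roughly 1.25 kb insert was placed between BamHI and SalI sites, both retained, giving a circular plasmid of 8,292 bp. In bacteria it replicates from a high-copy ColE1/pUC-type origin and is selected with ampicillin through the bla gene. An f1 origin, lac promoter/operator remnants, and T3 and T7 promoters are carried over from the cloning backbone. The record lists a recombination-deficient strain for propagation, as is common for LTR-containing vectors.

The viral genome is transcribed in packaging cells from a CMV enhancer/promoter fused to a truncated 5' LTR, which makes production independent of Tat. It carries the Psi packaging signal, the RRE for Rev-dependent nuclear export, and the cPPT/CTS, which improves nuclear import and transduction. It ends in a U3-deleted 3' LTR that inactivates LTR promoter activity after integration, followed by an SV40 poly(A) signal and SV40 origin. Inside the provirus, the human PGK promoter provides constitutive, moderate expression of the insert. The Pax2 coding region itself is not annotated in the feature table, but the unannotated gap downstream of the promoter matches its expected position. The WPRE named in the backbone is indicated only by a primer site, and it would enhance transcript stability and expression. No tag, reporter or mammalian selection marker is recorded. The associated publication concerns direct conversion of human fibroblasts to dopaminergic neurons, which suggests the vector was used to deliver this transcription factor in reprogramming experiments.
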