LOCUS       Exported 8292 bp ds-DNA circular SYN 12-MAY-2021
DEFINITION  synthetic circular DNA
ACCESSION   .
VERSION     .
KEYWORDS    Pax2
SOURCE      synthetic DNA construct
  ORGANISM  synthetic DNA construct
REFERENCE   1 (bases 1 to 8292)
  AUTHORS   Pfisterer U, Kirkeby A, Torper O, Wood J, Nelander J, Dufour A,
            Bjorklund A, Lindvall O, Jakobsson J, Parmar M
  TITLE     Direct conversion of human fibroblasts to dopaminergic neurons.
  JOURNAL   Proc Natl Acad Sci U S A. 2011 Jun 21;108(25):10343-8. Epub 2011 Jun
            6.
  PUBMED    21646515
REFERENCE   2 (bases 1 to 8292)
  AUTHORS   .
  TITLE     Direct Submission
  JOURNAL   Exported May 12, 2021 from SnapGene Server 1.1.58
            http://www.snapgene.com
FEATURES             Location/Qualifiers
     source          1..8292
                     /organism="synthetic DNA construct"
                     /mol_type="other DNA"
     promoter        27..131
                     /gene="bla"
                     /label=AmpR promoter
     CDS             132..992
                     /codon_start=1
                     /gene="bla"
                     /product="beta-lactamase"
                     /label=AmpR
                     /note="confers resistance to ampicillin, carbenicillin, and
                     related antibiotics"
                     /translation="MSIQHFRVALIPFFAAFCLPVFAHPETLVKVKDAEDQLGARVGYI
                     ELDLNSGKILESFRPEERFPMMSTFKVLLCGAVLSRIDAGQEQLGRRIHYSQNDLVEYS
                     PVTEKHLTDGMTVRELCSAAITMSDNTAANLLLTTIGGPKELTAFLHNMGDHVTRLDRW
                     EPELNEAIPNDERDTTMPVAMATTLRKLLTGELLTLASRQQLIDWMEADKVAGPLLRSA
                     LPAGWFIADKSGAGERGSRGIIAALGPDGKPSRIVVIYTTGSQATMDERNRQIAEIGAS
                     LIKHW"
     primer_bind     complement(350..369)
                     /label=Amp-R
                     /note="Ampicillin resistance gene, reverse primer"
     rep_origin      1163..1751
                     /direction=RIGHT
                     /label=ori
                     /note="high-copy-number ColE1/pMB1/pBR322/pUC origin of
                     replication"
     primer_bind     1652..1671
                     /label=pBR322ori-F
                     /note="pBR322 origin, forward primer"
     primer_bind     1905..1922
                     /label=L4440
                     /note="L4440 vector, forward primer"
     protein_bind    2039..2060
                     /label=CAP binding site
                     /bound_moiety="E. coli catabolite activator protein"
                     /note="CAP binding activates transcription in the presence
                     of cAMP."
     promoter        2075..2105
                     /label=lac promoter
                     /note="promoter for the E. coli lac operon"
     protein_bind    2113..2129
                     /label=lac operator
                     /bound_moiety="lac repressor encoded by lacI"
                     /note="The lac repressor binds to the lac operator to
                     inhibit transcription in E. coli. This inhibition can be
                     relieved by adding lactose or
                     isopropyl-beta-D-thiogalactopyranoside (IPTG)."
     primer_bind     2118..2140
                     /label=M13/pUC Reverse
                     /note="In lacZ gene"
     primer_bind     2137..2153
                     /label=M13 rev
                     /note="common sequencing primer, one of multiple similar
                     variants"
     primer_bind     2137..2153
                     /label=M13 Reverse
                     /note="In lacZ gene. Also called M13-rev"
     primer_bind     2172..2192
                     /label=T3
                     /note="T3 promoter, forward primer"
     promoter        2174..2192
                     /label=T3 promoter
                     /note="promoter for bacteriophage T3 RNA polymerase"
     enhancer        2293..2672
                     /label=CMV enhancer
                     /note="human cytomegalovirus immediate early enhancer"
     promoter        2673..2876
                     /label=CMV promoter
                     /note="human cytomegalovirus (CMV) immediate early
                     promoter"
     primer_bind     2827..2847
                     /label=CMV-F
                     /note="Human CMV immediate early promoter, forward primer"
     LTR             2891..3071
                     /label=5' LTR (truncated)
                     /note="truncated 5' long terminal repeat (LTR) from HIV-1"
     misc_feature    3115..3240
                     /label=HIV-1 Psi
                     /note="packaging signal of human immunodeficiency virus
                     type 1"
     misc_feature    3733..3966
                     /label=RRE
                     /note="The Rev response element (RRE) of HIV-1 allows for
                     Rev-dependent mRNA export from the nucleus to the
                     cytoplasm."
     CDS             4151..4195
                     /codon_start=1
                     /product="antigenic peptide corresponding to amino acids
                     655 to 669 of the HIV envelope protein gp41 (Lutje Hulsik
                     et al., 2013)"
                     /label=gp41 peptide
                     /note="recognized by the 2H10 single-chain llama nanobody"
                     /translation="KNEQELLELDKWASL"
     misc_feature    4462..4579
                     /label=cPPT/CTS
                     /note="central polypurine tract and central termination
                     sequence of HIV-1"
     promoter        4626..5136
                     /label=hPGK promoter
                     /note="human phosphoglycerate kinase 1 promoter"
     primer_bind     5055..5073
                     /label=hPGK-F
                     /note="Human PGK promoter, forward primer"
     primer_bind     complement(6455..6475)
                     /label=WPRE-R
                     /note="WPRE, reverse primer"
     CDS             complement(6873..6884)
                     /codon_start=1
                     /product="Factor Xa recognition and cleavage site"
                     /label=Factor Xa site
                     /translation="IEGR"
     LTR             7033..7266
                     /label=3' LTR (Delta-U3)
                     /note="self-inactivating 3' long terminal repeat (LTR) from
                     HIV-1"
     polyA_signal    7338..7459
                     /label=SV40 poly(A) signal
                     /note="SV40 polyadenylation signal"
     primer_bind     complement(7375..7394)
                     /label=SV40pA-R
                     /note="SV40 polyA, reverse primer"
     primer_bind     7429..7448
                     /label=EBV-rev
                     /note="SV40 polyA terminator, reverse primer"
     rep_origin      7478..7613
                     /label=SV40 ori
                     /note="SV40 origin of replication"
     primer_bind     7540..7559
                     /label=SV40pro-F
                     /note="SV40 promoter/origin, forward primer"
     primer_bind     complement(7645..7664)
                     /label=T7
                     /note="T7 promoter, forward primer"
     promoter        complement(7646..7664)
                     /label=T7 promoter
                     /note="promoter for bacteriophage T7 RNA polymerase"
     primer_bind     complement(7674..7691)
                     /label=M13 Forward
                     /note="In lacZ gene. Also called M13-F20 or M13 (-21)
                     Forward"
     primer_bind     complement(7674..7690)
                     /label=M13 fwd
                     /note="common sequencing primer, one of multiple similar
                     variants"
     primer_bind     complement(7683..7705)
                     /label=M13/pUC Forward
                     /note="In lacZ gene"
     rep_origin      7835..8290
                     /direction=RIGHT
                     /label=f1 ori
                     /note="f1 bacteriophage origin of replication; arrow
                     indicates direction of (+) strand synthesis"
     primer_bind     complement(7922..7941)
                     /label=F1ori-R
                     /note="F1 origin, reverse primer"
     primer_bind     8132..8153
                     /label=F1ori-F
                     /note="F1 origin, forward primer"
ORIGIN
        1 caggtggcac ttttcgggga aatgtgcgcg gaacccctat ttgtttattt ttctaaatac
       61 attcaaatat gtatccgctc atgagacaat aaccctgata aatgcttcaa taatattgaa
      121 aaaggaagag tatgagtatt caacatttcc gtgtcgccct tattcccttt tttgcggcat
      181 tttgccttcc tgtttttgct cacccagaaa cgctggtgaa agtaaaagat gctgaagatc
      241 agttgggtgc acgagtgggt tacatcgaac tggatctcaa cagcggtaag atccttgaga
      301 gttttcgccc cgaagaacgt tttccaatga tgagcacttt taaagttctg ctatgtggcg
      361 cggtattatc ccgtattgac gccgggcaag agcaactcgg tcgccgcata cactattctc
      421 agaatgactt ggttgagtac tcaccagtca cagaaaagca tcttacggat ggcatgacag
      481 taagagaatt atgcagtgct gccataacca tgagtgataa cactgcggcc aacttacttc
      541 tgacaacgat cggaggaccg aaggagctaa ccgctttttt gcacaacatg ggggatcatg
      601 taactcgcct tgatcgttgg gaaccggagc tgaatgaagc cataccaaac gacgagcgtg
      661 acaccacgat gcctgtagca atggcaacaa cgttgcgcaa actattaact ggcgaactac
      721 ttactctagc ttcccggcaa caattaatag actggatgga ggcggataaa gttgcaggac
      781 cacttctgcg ctcggccctt ccggctggct ggtttattgc tgataaatct ggagccggtg
      841 agcgtgggtc tcgcggtatc attgcagcac tggggccaga tggtaagccc tcccgtatcg
      901 tagttatcta cacgacgggg agtcaggcaa ctatggatga acgaaataga cagatcgctg
      961 agataggtgc ctcactgatt aagcattggt aactgtcaga ccaagtttac tcatatatac
     1021 tttagattga tttaaaactt catttttaat ttaaaaggat ctaggtgaag atcctttttg
     1081 ataatctcat gaccaaaatc ccttaacgtg agttttcgtt ccactgagcg tcagaccccg
     1141 tagaaaagat caaaggatct tcttgagatc ctttttttct gcgcgtaatc tgctgcttgc
     1201 aaacaaaaaa accaccgcta ccagcggtgg tttgtttgcc ggatcaagag ctaccaactc
     1261 tttttccgaa ggtaactggc ttcagcagag cgcagatacc aaatactgtc cttctagtgt
     1321 agccgtagtt aggccaccac ttcaagaact ctgtagcacc gcctacatac ctcgctctgc
     1381 taatcctgtt accagtggct gctgccagtg gcgataagtc gtgtcttacc gggttggact
     1441 caagacgata gttaccggat aaggcgcagc ggtcgggctg aacggggggt tcgtgcacac
     1501 agcccagctt ggagcgaacg acctacaccg aactgagata cctacagcgt gagctatgag
     1561 aaagcgccac gcttcccgaa gggagaaagg cggacaggta tccggtaagc ggcagggtcg
     1621 gaacaggaga gcgcacgagg gagcttccag ggggaaacgc ctggtatctt tatagtcctg
     1681 tcgggtttcg ccacctctga cttgagcgtc gatttttgtg atgctcgtca ggggggcgga
     1741 gcctatggaa aaacgccagc aacgcggcct ttttacggtt cctggccttt tgctggcctt
     1801 ttgctcacat gttctttcct gcgttatccc ctgattctgt ggataaccgt attaccgcct
     1861 ttgagtgagc tgataccgct cgccgcagcc gaacgaccga gcgcagcgag tcagtgagcg
     1921 aggaagcgga agagcgccca atacgcaaac cgcctctccc cgcgcgttgg ccgattcatt
     1981 aatgcagctg gcacgacagg tttcccgact ggaaagcggg cagtgagcgc aacgcaatta
     2041 atgtgagtta gctcactcat taggcacccc aggctttaca ctttatgctt ccggctcgta
     2101 tgttgtgtgg aattgtgagc ggataacaat ttcacacagg aaacagctat gaccatgatt
     2161 acgccaagcg cgcaattaac cctcactaaa gggaacaaaa gctggagctg caagcttggc
     2221 cattgcatac gttgtatcca tatcataata tgtacattta tattggctca tgtccaacat
     2281 taccgccatg ttgacattga ttattgacta gttattaata gtaatcaatt acggggtcat
     2341 tagttcatag cccatatatg gagttccgcg ttacataact tacggtaaat ggcccgcctg
     2401 gctgaccgcc caacgacccc cgcccattga cgtcaataat gacgtatgtt cccatagtaa
     2461 cgccaatagg gactttccat tgacgtcaat gggtggagta tttacggtaa actgcccact
     2521 tggcagtaca tcaagtgtat catatgccaa gtacgccccc tattgacgtc aatgacggta
     2581 aatggcccgc ctggcattat gcccagtaca tgaccttatg ggactttcct acttggcagt
     2641 acatctacgt attagtcatc gctattacca tggtgatgcg gttttggcag tacatcaatg
     2701 ggcgtggata gcggtttgac tcacggggat ttccaagtct ccaccccatt gacgtcaatg
     2761 ggagtttgtt ttggcaccaa aatcaacggg actttccaaa atgtcgtaac aactccgccc
     2821 cattgacgca aatgggcggt aggcgtgtac ggtgggaggt ctatataagc agagctcgtt
     2881 tagtgaaccg gggtctctct ggttagacca gatctgagcc tgggagctct ctggctaact
     2941 agggaaccca ctgcttaagc ctcaataaag cttgccttga gtgcttcaag tagtgtgtgc
     3001 ccgtctgttg tgtgactctg gtaactagag atccctcaga cccttttagt cagtgtggaa
     3061 aatctctagc agtggcgccc gaacagggac ctgaaagcga aagggaaacc agagctctct
     3121 cgacgcagga ctcggcttgc tgaagcgcgc acggcaagag gcgaggggcg gcgactggtg
     3181 agtacgccaa aaattttgac tagcggaggc tagaaggaga gagatgggtg cgagagcgtc
     3241 agtattaagc gggggagaat tagatcgcga tgggaaaaaa ttcggttaag gccaggggga
     3301 aagaaaaaat ataaattaaa acatatagta tgggcaagca gggagctaga acgattcgca
     3361 gttaatcctg gcctgttaga aacatcagaa ggctgtagac aaatactggg acagctacaa
     3421 ccatcccttc agacaggatc agaagaactt agatcattat ataatacagt agcaaccctc
     3481 tattgtgtgc atcaaaggat agagataaaa gacaccaagg aagctttaga caagatagag
     3541 gaagagcaaa acaaaagtaa gaccaccgca cagcaagcgg ccgctgatct tcagacctgg
     3601 aggaggagat atgagggaca attggagaag tgaattatat aaatataaag tagtaaaaat
     3661 tgaaccatta ggagtagcac ccaccaaggc aaagagaaga gtggtgcaga gagaaaaaag
     3721 agcagtggga ataggagctt tgttccttgg gttcttggga gcagcaggaa gcactatggg
     3781 cgcagcctca atgacgctga cggtacaggc cagacaatta ttgtctggta tagtgcagca
     3841 gcagaacaat ttgctgaggg ctattgaggc gcaacagcat ctgttgcaac tcacagtctg
     3901 gggcatcaag cagctccagg caagaatcct ggctgtggaa agatacctaa aggatcaaca
     3961 gctcctgggg atttggggtt gctctggaaa actcatttgc accactgctg tgccttggaa
     4021 tgctagttgg agtaataaat ctctggaaca gatttggaat cacacgacct ggatggagtg
     4081 ggacagagaa attaacaatt acacaagctt aatacactcc ttaattgaag aatcgcaaaa
     4141 ccagcaagaa aagaatgaac aagaattatt ggaattagat aaatgggcaa gtttgtggaa
     4201 ttggtttaac ataacaaatt ggctgtggta tataaaatta ttcataatga tagtaggagg
     4261 cttggtaggt ttaagaatag tttttgctgt actttctata gtgaatagag ttaggcaggg
     4321 atattcacca ttatcgtttc agacccacct cccaaccccg aggggacccg acaggcccga
     4381 aggaatagaa gaagaaggtg gagagagaga cagagacaga tccattcgat tagtgaacgg
     4441 atctcgacgg tatcggttaa cttttaaaag aaaagggggg attggggggt acagtgcagg
     4501 ggaaagaata gtagacataa tagcaacaga catacaaact aaagaattac aaaaacaaat
     4561 tacaaaaatt caaaatttta tcgatcacga gactagcctc gagaagcttg atatcgaatt
     4621 cccacggggt tggggttgcg ccttttccaa ggcagccctg ggtttgcgca gggacgcggc
     4681 tgctctgggc gtggttccgg gaaacgcagc ggcgccgacc ctgggtctcg cacattcttc
     4741 acgtccgttc gcagcgtcac ccggatcttc gccgctaccc ttgtgggccc cccggcgacg
     4801 cttcctgctc cgcccctaag tcgggaaggt tccttgcggt tcgcggcgtg ccggacgtga
     4861 caaacggaag ccgcacgtct cactagtacc ctcgcagacg gacagcgcca gggagcaatg
     4921 gcagcgcgcc gaccgcgatg ggctgtggcc aatagcggct gctcagcggg gcgcgccgag
     4981 agcagcggcc gggaaggggc ggtgcgggag gcggggtgtg gggcggtagt gtgggccctg
     5041 ttcctgcccg cgcggtgttc cgcattctgc aagcctccgg agcgcacgtc ggcagtcggc
     5101 tccctcgttg accgaatcac cgacctctct ccccaggggg atccatggat atgcactgca
     5161 aagcagaccc cttctccgcg atgcaccggc acgggggtgt gaaccagctc gggggggtgt
     5221 ttgtgaacgg ccggccccta cccgacgtgg tgaggcagcg catcgtggag ctggcccacc
     5281 agggtgtgcg gccctgtgac atctcccggc agctgcgggt cagccatggc tgtgtcagca
     5341 aaatcctggg caggtactac gagactggca gcatcaagcc cggagtgatt ggtggctcca
     5401 agcccaaggt ggcaacgccc aaagtggtgg acaagattgc cgaatacaag cgacagaacc
     5461 cgactatgtt cgcctgggag atccgtgaca ggctgctagc cgagggcatc tgcgataatg
     5521 acacagttcc cagtgtctca tccatcaaca ggatcatccg gaccaaagtt cagcagcctt
     5581 tccacccaac gccggatggg gcagggacag gagtgactgc ccccggccac accatcgttc
     5641 ccagcacggc ctcccctcct gtttccagcg cctctaacga cccagtggga tcctactcca
     5701 tcaacgggat cctggggatt cctcgctcca acggtgagaa gaggaaacgc gaggaagtcg
     5761 aggtatacac tgatcctgcc cacattagag gaggtggagg tttacatctg gtctggactt
     5821 taagagatgt gtctgagggc tctgtcccta atggagactc ccagagtggt gtggacagtt
     5881 tgcggaagca cctgcgagcc gacaccttca cccagcagca gctggaagct ctggatcgag
     5941 tctttgagcg tccttcctat cccgatgtct tccaggcatc agagcacatc aaatcagaac
     6001 aggggaatga atactctctc ccagccctga cccctgggct tgatgaagtc aagtccagtc
     6061 tatctgcatc ggccaaccct gagctgggca gcaatgtgtc aggcacacag acgtaccccg
     6121 ttgtgaccgg tcgtgatatg acgagcacca ctctacctgg ttacccccct catgtgcccc
     6181 ccactggcca gggaagctac cctacctcca ccctggcagg aatggtgcct gggagcgagt
     6241 tctcaggcaa cccatacagc catccccagt acaccgccta caatgaggct tggagattca
     6301 gcaaccccgc cttactaagt tccccttatt attatagtgc cgccccccgg ggctccgccc
     6361 ctgccgctgc tgccgctgcc tatgaccgcc actaggtcga caatcaacct ctggattaca
     6421 aaatttgtga aagattgact ggtattctta actatgttgc tccttttacg ctatgtggat
     6481 acgctgcttt aatgcctttg tatcatgcta ttgcttcccg tatggctttc attttctcct
     6541 ccttgtataa atcctggttg ctgtctcttt atgaggagtt gtggcccgtt gtcaggcaac
     6601 gtggcgtggt gtgcactgtg tttgctgacg caacccccac tggttggggc attgccacca
     6661 cctgtcagct cctttccggg actttcgctt tccccctccc tattgccacg gcggaactca
     6721 tcgccgcctg ccttgcccgc tgctggacag gggctcggct gttgggcact gacaattccg
     6781 tggtgttgtc ggggaagctg acgtcctttc catggctgct cgcctgtgtt gccacctgga
     6841 ttctgcgcgg gacgtccttc tgctacgtcc cttcggccct caatccagcg gaccttcctt
     6901 cccgcggcct gctgccggct ctagagcctc ttccgcgtct tcgccttccc gggtcgagct
     6961 cggtaccttt aagaccaatg acttacaagg cagctgtaga tcttagccac tttttaaaag
     7021 aaaagggggg actggaaggg ctaattcact cccaacgaag acaagatctg ctttttgctt
     7081 gtactgggtc tctctggtta gaccagatct gagcctggga gctctctggc taactaggga
     7141 acccactgct taagcctcaa taaagcttgc cttgagtgct tcaagtagtg tgtgcccgtc
     7201 tgttgtgtga ctctggtaac tagagatccc tcagaccctt ttagtcagtg tggaaaatct
     7261 ctagcagtag tagttcatgt catcttatta ttcagtattt ataacttgca aagaaatgaa
     7321 tatcagagag tgagaggaac ttgtttattg cagcttataa tggttacaaa taaagcaata
     7381 gcatcacaaa tttcacaaat aaagcatttt tttcactgca ttctagttgt ggtttgtcca
     7441 aactcatcaa tgtatcttat catgtctggc tctagctatc ccgcccctaa ctccgcccag
     7501 ttccgcccat tctccgcccc atggctgact aatttttttt atttatgcag aggccgaggc
     7561 cgcctcggcc tctgagctat tccagaagta gtgaggaggc ttttttggag gcctaggctt
     7621 ttgcgtcgag acgtacccaa ttcgccctat agtgagtcgt attacgcgcg ctcactggcc
     7681 gtcgttttac aacgtcgtga ctgggaaaac cctggcgtta cccaacttaa tcgccttgca
     7741 gcacatcccc ctttcgccag ctggcgtaat agcgaagagg cccgcaccga tcgcccttcc
     7801 caacagttgc gcagcctgaa tggcgaatgg cgcgnnnnnn nnnnnnnnnn nnnnnnnnnn
     7861 nnnnnnnnnn nnnnnnnnnn nnnnnnnnnn nnnnnnnnnn nnnnnnnnnn nnnnnnnnnn
     7921 nnnnnnnnnn nnnnnnnnnn nnnnnnnnnn nnnnnnnncn nnnnnnnnnn nnnnnnnnnn
     7981 nnnnnnnnnn nnnnnnnnnn nnnnnnnnnn nnnnnnnnnn nnnnnnnnnn nnnnnnnnnn
     8041 nnnnnnnnnn annnnnnnnn nnnnnnnnnn nnnnnnnnnn nnnnnnnnnn nnnnnnnnnn
     8101 cctttgacgt tggagtccac gttctttaat agtggactct tgttccaaac tggaacaaca
     8161 ctcaacccta tctcggtcta ttcttttgat ttataaggga ttttgccgat ttcggcctat
     8221 tggttaaaaa atgagctgat ttaacaaaaa tttaacgcga attttaacaa aatattaacg
     8281 tttacaattt cc
//
