>Addgene plasmid #35002 | Pax2 | addgene partial sequence | sequence record 43882 | WPRE-R 5'-CATAGCGTAAAAGGAGCAACA-3'
ATCCAGAGGTTGATTGTCGACCTAGTGGCGGTCATAGGCAGCGGCAGCAGCGGCAGGGGCGGAGCCCCGG
GGGGCGGCACTATAATAATAAGGGGAACTTAGTAAGGCGGGGTTGCTGAATCTCCAAGCCTCATTGTAGG
CGGTGTACTGGGGATGGCTGTATGGGTTGCCTGAGAACTCGCTCCCAGGCACCATTCCTGCCAGGGTGGA
GGTAGGGTAGCTTCCCTGGCCAGTGGGGGGCACATGAGGGGGGTAACCAGGTAGAGTGGTGCTCGTCATA
TCACGACCGGTCACAACGGGGTACGTCTGTGTGCCTGACACATTGCTGCCCAGCTCAGGGTTGGCCGATG
CAGATAGACTGGACTTGACTTCATCAAGCCCAGGGGTCAGGGCTGGGAGAGAGTATTCATTCCCCTGTTC
TGATTTGATGTGCTCTGATGCCTGGAAGACATCGGGATAGGAAGGACGCTCAAAGACTCGATCCAGAGCT
TCCAGCTGCTGCTGGGTGAAGGTGTCGGCTCGCAGGTGCTTCCGCAAACTGTCCACACCACTCTGGGAGT
CTCCATTAGGGACAGAGCCCTCAGACACATCTCTTAAAGTCCAGACCAGATGTAAACCTCCACCTCCTCT
AATGTGGGCAGGATCAGTGTATACCTCGACTTCCTCGCGTTTCCTCTTCTCACCGTTGGAGCGAGGAATC
CCCAGGATCCCGTTGATGGAGTAGGATCCC
